>Addgene plasmid #41479 | TALEN-ID12-T | addgene partial sequence | sequence record 55727 | CMV-F 5'-CGCAAATGGGCGGTAGGCGTG-3'
AGCAGAGCTCTCTGGCTAACTAGAGAACCCACTGCTTACTGGCTTATCGAAATTAATACGACTCACTATA
GGGAGACCCAAGCTTTTGGACCCTCGTACAGAAGCTAATACGACTCACTATAGGGAAATAAGAGAGAAAA
GAAGAGTAAGAAGAAATAATAGACTCGAGATGGACTACAAGGACCACGACGGCGACTACAAGGACCACGA
CATCGACTACAAGGACGACGACGACAAGATGGCCCCCAAGAAGAAGAGAAAGGTGGGCATCCACAGAGGC
GTGCCCATGGTGGACCTGAGAACCCTGGGCTACAGCCAGCAGCAGCAGGAGAAGATCAAGCCCAAGGTGA
GAAGCACCGTGGCCCAGCACCACGAGGCCCTGGTGGGCCACGGCTTCACCCACGCCCACATCGTGGCCCT
GAGCCAGCACCCCGCCGCCCTGGGCACCGTGGCCGTGAAGTACCAGGACATGATCGCCGCCCTGCCCGAG
GCCACCCACGAGGCCATCGTGGGCGTGGGCAAGCAGTGGAGCGGCGCCAGAGCCCTGGAGGCCCTGCTGA
CCGTGGCCGGCGAGCTGAGAGGCCCCCCCCTCCAGCTGGACACCGGCCAGCTGCTGAAGATCGCCAAGAG
AGGCGGCGTGACCGCCGTGGAGGCCGTGCACGCCTGGAGAAACGCCCTGACCGGCGCCCCCCTGAATTTG
ACACCCGACCAAGGTACCGGTGGATCCGGTGGTACCGGTTGCTCCCTGTCTTGTGTCAAGACCATGGGCT
GACCC
