>Addgene plasmid #41479 | TALEN-ID12-T | addgene partial sequence | sequence record 55728 | FokI-Endo-R 5'-TGTGCTTGTTTCTGGTCTGG-3'
TGCATCTCGTCGGCCTGGCCGATGGGCAGGTTGTAGCCGCCGCTGTAGGCCTTGGTGTCCACGATCACGC
CGTAGTCGATGGGGCTGCCCACGGTGTAGATGGCGCCGTCGGGCTTTCTGCTGCCGCCCAGGTGCTTGCC
TCTGTAGCCGTACACCTTCATGAAGAACTCCATCACCTTCATCTCCAGGATTCTGTCCTGGGTGCTGTTT
CTGGCGATCTCGATCAGCTCGATGTACTCGTGGGGCACGTACTTCAGCTTGTGTCTCAGCTCGCTCTTCT
TCTCCTCCAGCTCGCTCTTCACCAGCTGGCTGCCGGCCACTCTGTGGCTGGTTCTCTCGGGGATTCTTCT
GTTGGTTCTCTTGATCAGGGCGGGGGCGTGGGGCAGGCCCTTCTTCACGGCGTCCAGGGCGGGTCTGCCG
CCCAGGCAGGCCAGGGCCACCAGGTGGTCGTTGGTCAGGGCGGCCAGGGCGGGGTCGGGTCTGCTCAGCT
GGGCCACGATGCTCTCCAGGGCGGGTCTGCCGCCGCCGTTGCTGGCGATGGCCACCACCTGCTCGGGGGT
CAGCCCATGGTCTTGACACAAGACAGGGAGCAACCGGTACCACCGGATCCACCGGTACCTTGGTCGGGTG
TCAAATTCAGGGGGGCGCCGGTCAGGGCGTTTCTCCAGGCGTGCACGGCCTCCACGGCGGTCACGCCGCC
TCTCTTGGCGATCTTCAGCAGCTGGCCGGTGTCCAGCTGGAGGGGGGGGCCTCTCAGCTCGCCGGCCACG
GTCAGCAGGGCCTCCAGGGCTCTGGCGCCGCTCCACTGCTTGCCCACGCCCACGATGGCCTCGTGG
