[The description below was written by a language model from this plasmid's Addgene catalogue record.]
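Description:
TALEN-ID12-T is a mammalian expression plasmid built on the pcDNA3 backbone. It serves as a recipient, or "backbone", vector for assembling transcription activator-like effector nucleases (TALENs). It is propagated in E. coli as a high-copy plasmid under ampicillin selection. It also carries the pcDNA3 neomycin resistance marker, so transfected mammalian cells can be selected with G418.

The synthetic insert of about 1.5 kb is described as a TALEN-FokI nuclease backbone and is expressed from the CMV promoter. It was cloned between XhoI and NotI sites, both of which were destroyed in the process. The encoded scaffold carries an N-terminal 3xFLAG epitope for detecting the protein and a C-terminal wild-type FokI nuclease domain. FokI cleaves DNA only as a dimer, so TALENs built on such a scaffold are normally used in pairs that bind opposite strands flanking a target site, and the resulting double-strand break can be exploited for genome editing.

The associated publication describes a ligation-independent cloning method for high-throughput assembly of TAL effector genes. This suggests the plasmid is meant to receive a custom array of DNA-binding repeats between the TALE flanking regions, completing a functional nuclease. The record does not explain the "ID12-T" designation. It may refer to a particular assembly format or terminal repeat specificity, but this cannot be confirmed from the fields given. No feature table was provided, so the details of the TALE N- and C-terminal segments, any nuclear localisation signal and the cloning junctions are not stated.
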