Addgene plasmid #41479: TALEN-ID12-T
Depositing lab: Veit Hornung. Depositing organization: Universitaetsklinikum Bonn. Publication: A ligation-independent cloning technique for high-throughput assembly of transcription activator-like effector genes. Schmid-Burgk JL, Schmidt T, Kaiser V, Honing K, Hornung V. Nat Biotechnol. 2012 Dec 16. doi: 10.1038/nbt.2460. PubMed 23242165.
Backbone
  Vector backbone: pCDNA3
  Backbone manufacturer: Invitrogen
  Backbone size w/o insert (bp): 7042
  Vector type: Mammalian Expression
  Selectable markers: Neomycin (select with G418)
Growth in bacteria
  Bacterial resistance: Ampicillin, 100 μg/mL
  Growth temperature: 37°C
  Growth strain: DH10B
  Copy number: High Copy
Gene/Insert
  Gene/Insert name: TALEN-FokI nuclease backbone
  Species: Synthetic
  Insert size (bp): 1503
  Promoter: CMV
  Tag / fusion protein: 3xFLAG (N terminal on backbone); WT FokI nuclease domain (C terminal on backbone)
  Cloning method: Restriction Enzyme; 5′ cloning site XhoI (destroyed during cloning); 3′ cloning site NotI (destroyed during cloning)
  Sequencing primers: 5′ CMV-F; 3′ BGH_rev
Terms and licenses: Academic/Nonprofit Terms; Industry Terms: Not Available to Industry
How to cite: TALEN-ID12-T was a gift from Veit Hornung (Addgene plasmid # 41479 ; http://n2t.net/addgene:41479 ; RRID:Addgene_41479)
