LOCUS       Exported 7042 bp ds-DNA circular SYN 13-MAY-2021
DEFINITION  synthetic circular DNA
ACCESSION   .
VERSION     .
KEYWORDS    TALEN-ID12-T
SOURCE      synthetic DNA construct
  ORGANISM  synthetic DNA construct
REFERENCE   1 (bases 1 to 7042)
  AUTHORS   Schmid-Burgk JL, Schmidt T, Kaiser V, Honing K, Hornung V
  TITLE     A ligation-independent cloning technique for high-throughput
            assembly of transcription activator-like effector genes.
  JOURNAL   Nat Biotechnol. 2012 Dec 16. doi: 10.1038/nbt.2460.
  PUBMED    23242165
REFERENCE   2 (bases 1 to 7042)
  AUTHORS   .
  TITLE     Direct Submission
  JOURNAL   Exported May 13, 2021 from SnapGene Server 1.1.58
            http://www.snapgene.com
FEATURES             Location/Qualifiers
     source          1..7042
                     /organism="synthetic DNA construct"
                     /mol_type="other DNA"
     primer_bind     complement(44..63)
                     /label=pRS-marker
                     /note="pRS vectors, use to sequence yeast selectable
                     marker"
     enhancer        235..614
                     /label=CMV enhancer
                     /note="human cytomegalovirus immediate early enhancer"
     promoter        615..818
                     /label=CMV promoter
                     /note="human cytomegalovirus (CMV) immediate early
                     promoter"
     primer_bind     769..789
                     /label=CMV-F
                     /note="Human CMV immediate early promoter, forward primer"
     promoter        863..881
                     /label=T7 promoter
                     /note="promoter for bacteriophage T7 RNA polymerase"
     promoter        913..931
                     /label=T7 promoter
                     /note="promoter for bacteriophage T7 RNA polymerase"
     CDS             980..1045
                     /codon_start=1
                     /product="three tandem FLAG(R) epitope tags, followed by an
                     enterokinase cleavage site"
                     /label=3xFLAG
                     /translation="DYKDHDGDYKDHDIDYKDDDDK"
     CDS             1052..1072
                     /codon_start=1
                     /product="nuclear localization signal of SV40 (simian virus
                     40) large T antigen"
                     /label=SV40 NLS
                     /translation="PKKKRKV"
     CDS             1831..2418
                     /codon_start=1
                     /product="nonspecific DNA cleavage domain of the FokI
                     endonuclease (Li et al., 1992)"
                     /label=FokI cleavage domain
                     /note="must dimerize to be catalytically active"
                     /translation="QLVKSELEEKKSELRHKLKYVPHEYIELIEIARNSTQDRILEMKV
                     MEFFMKVYGYRGKHLGGSRKPDGAIYTVGSPIDYGVIVDTKAYSGGYNLPIGQADEMQR
                     YVEENQTRNKHINPNEWWKVYPSSVTEFKFLFVSGHFKGNYKAQLTRLNHITNCNGAVL
                     SVEELLIGGEMIKAGTLTLEEVRRKFNNGEINF"
     protein_bind    2440..2473
                     /label=loxP
                     /bound_moiety="Cre recombinase"
                     /note="Cre-mediated recombination occurs in the 8-bp core
                     sequence (GCATACAT)."
     promoter        complement(2594..2612)
                     /label=SP6 promoter
                     /note="promoter for bacteriophage SP6 RNA polymerase"
     primer_bind     complement(2595..2612)
                     /label=SP6
                     /note="SP6 promoter, forward primer"
     primer_bind     complement(2632..2649)
                     /label=BGH-rev
                     /note="Bovine growth hormone terminator, reverse primer.
                     Also called BGH reverse"
     polyA_signal    2638..2862
                     /label=bGH poly(A) signal
                     /note="bovine growth hormone polyadenylation signal"
     rep_origin      2908..3336
                     /direction=RIGHT
                     /label=f1 ori
                     /note="f1 bacteriophage origin of replication; arrow
                     indicates direction of (+) strand synthesis"
     primer_bind     complement(2995..3014)
                     /label=F1ori-R
                     /note="F1 origin, reverse primer"
     primer_bind     3205..3226
                     /label=F1ori-F
                     /note="F1 origin, forward primer"
     primer_bind     complement(3345..3365)
                     /label=pBABE 3'
                     /note="SV40 enhancer, reverse primer for pBABE vectors"
     promoter        3350..3680
                     /label=SV40 promoter
                     /note="SV40 enhancer and early promoter"
     rep_origin      3531..3666
                     /label=SV40 ori
                     /note="SV40 origin of replication"
     primer_bind     3593..3612
                     /label=SV40pro-F
                     /note="SV40 promoter/origin, forward primer"
     CDS             3747..4541
                     /codon_start=1
                     /gene="aph(3')-II (or nptII)"
                     /product="aminoglycoside phosphotransferase from Tn5"
                     /label=NeoR/KanR
                     /note="confers resistance to neomycin, kanamycin, and G418
                     (Geneticin(R))"
                     /translation="MIEQDGLHAGSPAAWVERLFGYDWAQQTIGCSDAAVFRLSAQGRP
                     VLFVKTDLSGALNELQDEAARLSWLATTGVPCAAVLDVVTEAGRDWLLLGEVPGQDLLS
                     SHLAPAEKVSIMADAMRRLHTLDPATCPFDHQAKHRIERARTRMEAGLVDQDDLDEEHQ
                     GLAPAELFARLKARMPDGEDLVVTHGDACLPNIMVENGRFSGFIDCGRLGVADRYQDIA
                     LATRDIAEELGGEWADRFLVLYGIAAPDSQRIAFYRLLDEFF"
     primer_bind     complement(3801..3820)
                     /label=Neo-R
                     /note="Neomycin resistance gene, reverse primer"
     primer_bind     4411..4430
                     /label=Neo-F
                     /note="Neomycin resistance gene, forward primer"
     polyA_signal    4715..4836
                     /label=SV40 poly(A) signal
                     /note="SV40 polyadenylation signal"
     primer_bind     complement(4752..4771)
                     /label=SV40pA-R
                     /note="SV40 polyA, reverse primer"
     primer_bind     4806..4825
                     /label=EBV-rev
                     /note="SV40 polyA terminator, reverse primer"
     primer_bind     complement(4885..4901)
                     /label=M13 rev
                     /note="common sequencing primer, one of multiple similar
                     variants"
     primer_bind     complement(4885..4901)
                     /label=M13 Reverse
                     /note="In lacZ gene. Also called M13-rev"
     primer_bind     complement(4898..4920)
                     /label=M13/pUC Reverse
                     /note="In lacZ gene"
     protein_bind    4909..4925
                     /label=lac operator
                     /bound_moiety="lac repressor encoded by lacI"
                     /note="The lac repressor binds to the lac operator to
                     inhibit transcription in E. coli. This inhibition can be
                     relieved by adding lactose or
                     isopropyl-beta-D-thiogalactopyranoside (IPTG)."
     promoter        complement(4933..4963)
                     /label=lac promoter
                     /note="promoter for the E. coli lac operon"
     protein_bind    4978..4999
                     /label=CAP binding site
                     /bound_moiety="E. coli catabolite activator protein"
                     /note="CAP binding activates transcription in the presence
                     of cAMP."
     primer_bind     complement(5116..5133)
                     /label=L4440
                     /note="L4440 vector, forward primer"
     rep_origin      complement(5287..5875)
                     /direction=LEFT
                     /label=ori
                     /note="high-copy-number ColE1/pMB1/pBR322/pUC origin of
                     replication"
     primer_bind     complement(5367..5386)
                     /label=pBR322ori-F
                     /note="pBR322 origin, forward primer"
     CDS             complement(6046..6906)
                     /codon_start=1
                     /gene="bla"
                     /product="beta-lactamase"
                     /label=AmpR
                     /note="confers resistance to ampicillin, carbenicillin, and
                     related antibiotics"
                     /translation="MSIQHFRVALIPFFAAFCLPVFAHPETLVKVKDAEDQLGARVGYI
                     ELDLNSGKILESFRPEERFPMMSTFKVLLCGAVLSRIDAGQEQLGRRIHYSQNDLVEYS
                     PVTEKHLTDGMTVRELCSAAITMSDNTAANLLLTTIGGPKELTAFLHNMGDHVTRLDRW
                     EPELNEAIPNDERDTTMPVAMATTLRKLLTGELLTLASRQQLIDWMEADKVAGPLLRSA
                     LPAGWFIADKSGAGERGSRGIIAALGPDGKPSRIVVIYTTGSQATMDERNRQIAEIGAS
                     LIKHW"
     primer_bind     6669..6688
                     /label=Amp-R
                     /note="Ampicillin resistance gene, reverse primer"
     promoter        complement(6907..7011)
                     /gene="bla"
                     /label=AmpR promoter
ORIGIN
        1 gacggatcgg gagatctccc gatcccctat ggtcgactct cagtacaatc tgctctgatg
       61 ccgcatagtt aagccagtat ctgctccctg cttgtgtgtt ggaggtcgct gagtagtgcg
      121 cgagcaaaat ttaagctaca acaaggcaag gcttgaccga caattgcatg aagaatctgc
      181 ttagggttag gcgttttgcg ctgcttcgcg atgtacgggc cagatatacg cgttgacatt
      241 gattattgac tagttattaa tagtaatcaa ttacggggtc attagttcat agcccatata
      301 tggagttccg cgttacataa cttacggtaa atggcccgcc tggctgaccg cccaacgacc
      361 cccgcccatt gacgtcaata atgacgtatg ttcccatagt aacgccaata gggactttcc
      421 attgacgtca atgggtggac tatttacggt aaactgccca cttggcagta catcaagtgt
      481 atcatatgcc aagtacgccc cctattgacg tcaatgacgg taaatggccc gcctggcatt
      541 atgcccagta catgacctta tgggactttc ctacttggca gtacatctac gtattagtca
      601 tcgctattac catggtgatg cggttttggc agtacatcaa tgggcgtgga tagcggtttg
      661 actcacgggg atttccaagt ctccacccca ttgacgtcaa tgggagtttg ttttggcacc
      721 aaaatcaacg ggactttcca aaatgtcgta acaactccgc cccattgacg caaatgggcg
      781 gtaggcgtgt acggtgggag gtctatataa gcagagctct ctggctaact agagaaccca
      841 ctgcttactg gcttatcgaa attaatacga ctcactatag ggagacccaa gcttggaccc
      901 tcgtacagaa gctaatacga ctcactatag ggaaataaga gagaaaagaa gagtaagaag
      961 aaataataga ctcgagatgg actacaagga ccacgacggc gactacaagg accacgacat
     1021 cgactacaag gacgacgacg acaagatggc ccccaagaag aagagaaagg tgggcatcca
     1081 cagaggcgtg cccatggtgg acctgagaac cctgggctac agccagcagc agcaggagaa
     1141 gatcaagccc aaggtgagaa gcaccgtggc ccagcaccac gaggccctgg tgggccacgg
     1201 cttcacccac gcccacatcg tggccctgag ccagcacccc gccgccctgg gcaccgtggc
     1261 cgtgaagtac caggacatga tcgccgccct gcccgaggcc acccacgagg ccatcgtggg
     1321 cgtgggcaag cagtggagcg gcgccagagc cctggaggcc ctgctgaccg tggccggcga
     1381 gctgagaggc ccccccctcc agctggacac cggccagctg ctgaagatcg ccaagagagg
     1441 cggcgtgacc gccgtggagg ccgtgcacgc ctggagaaac gccctgaccg gcgcccccct
     1501 gaatttgaca cccgaccaag gtaccggtgg atccggtggt accggttgct ccctgtcttg
     1561 tgtcaagacc atgggctgac ccccgagcag gtggtggcca tcgccagcaa cggcggcggc
     1621 agacccgccc tggagagcat cgtggcccag ctgagcagac ccgaccccgc cctggccgcc
     1681 ctgaccaacg accacctggt ggccctggcc tgcctgggcg gcagacccgc cctggacgcc
     1741 gtgaagaagg gcctgcccca cgcccccgcc ctgatcaaga gaaccaacag aagaatcccc
     1801 gagagaacca gccacagagt ggccggcagc cagctggtga agagcgagct ggaggagaag
     1861 aagagcgagc tgagacacaa gctgaagtac gtgccccacg agtacatcga gctgatcgag
     1921 atcgccagaa acagcaccca ggacagaatc ctggagatga aggtgatgga gttcttcatg
     1981 aaggtgtacg gctacagagg caagcacctg ggcggcagca gaaagcccga cggcgccatc
     2041 tacaccgtgg gcagccccat cgactacggc gtgatcgtgg acaccaaggc ctacagcggc
     2101 ggctacaacc tgcccatcgg ccaggccgac gagatgcaga gatacgtgga ggagaaccag
     2161 accagaaaca agcacatcaa ccccaacgag tggtggaagg tgtaccccag cagcgtgacc
     2221 gagttcaagt tcctgttcgt gagcggccac ttcaagggca actacaaggc ccagctgacc
     2281 agactgaacc acatcaccaa ctgcaacggc gccgtgctga gcgtggagga gctgctgatc
     2341 ggcggcgaga tgatcaaggc cggcaccctg accctggagg aggtgagaag aaagttcaac
     2401 aacggcgaga tcaacttcag aagctctaga tgaactagta taacttcgta tagcatacat
     2461 tatacgaagt tatgctagcg cggccgcgct gccttctgcg gggcttgcct tctggccatg
     2521 cccttcttct ctcccttgac acctgtacct cttggtcttt gaataaagcc tgagtaggaa
     2581 gtgagggccc tattctatag tgtcacctaa atgctagagc tcgctgatca gcctcgactg
     2641 tgccttctag ttgccagcca tctgttgttt gcccctcccc cgtgccttcc ttgaccctgg
     2701 aaggtgccac tcccactgtc ctttcctaat aaaatgagga aattgcatcg cattgtctga
     2761 gtaggtgtca ttctattctg gggggtgggg tggggcagga cagcaagggg gaggattggg
     2821 aagacaatag caggcatgct ggggatgcgg tgggctctat ggcttctgag gcggaaagaa
     2881 ccagctgggg ctctaggggg tatccccnnn nnnnnnnnnn nnnnnnnnnn nnnnnnnnnn
     2941 nnnnnnnnnn nnnnnnnnnn nnnnnnnnnn nnnnnnnnnn nnnnnnnnnn nnnnnnnnnn
     3001 nnnnnnnnnn nnnnnnnnnn nnnnnnnnnn ncgccggctt tccccgtcaa gctctaaatc
     3061 ggggcannnn nnnnnnnnnn nnnnnnnnnn nnnnnnnnnn nnnnnnnnnn nnnnnnnnnn
     3121 nnnannnnnn nnnnnnnnnn nnnnnnnnnn nnnnnnnnnn nnnnnnnnnn nnncctttga
     3181 cgttggagtc cacgttcttt aatagtggac tcttgttcca aactggaaca acactcaacc
     3241 ctatctcggt ctattctttt gatttataag ggattttggg gatttcggcc tattggttaa
     3301 aaaatgagct gatttaacaa aaatttaacg cgaattaatt ctgtggaatg tgtgtcagtt
     3361 agggtgtgga aagtccccag gctccccagg caggcagaag tatgcaaagc atgcatctca
     3421 attagtcagc aaccaggtgt ggaaagtccc caggctcccc agcaggcaga agtatgcaaa
     3481 gcatgcatct caattagtca gcaaccatag tcccgcccct aactccgccc atcccgcccc
     3541 taactccgcc cagttccgcc cattctccgc cccatggctg actaattttt tttatttatg
     3601 cagaggccga ggccgcctct gcctctgagc tattccagaa gtagtgagga ggcttttttg
     3661 gaggcctagg cttttgcaaa aagctcccgg gagcttgtat atccattttc ggatctgatc
     3721 aagagacagg atgaggatcg tttcgcatga ttgaacaaga tggattgcac gcaggttctc
     3781 cggccgcttg ggtggagagg ctattcggct atgactgggc acaacagaca atcggctgct
     3841 ctgatgccgc cgtgttccgg ctgtcagcgc aggggcgccc ggttcttttt gtcaagaccg
     3901 acctgtccgg tgccctgaat gaactgcagg acgaggcagc gcggctatcg tggctggcca
     3961 cgacgggcgt tccttgcgca gctgtgctcg acgttgtcac tgaagcggga agggactggc
     4021 tgctattggg cgaagtgccg gggcaggatc tcctgtcatc tcaccttgct cctgccgaga
     4081 aagtatccat catggctgat gcaatgcggc ggctgcatac gcttgatccg gctacctgcc
     4141 cattcgacca ccaagcgaaa catcgcatcg agcgagcacg tactcggatg gaagccggtc
     4201 ttgtcgatca ggatgatctg gacgaagagc atcaggggct cgcgccagcc gaactgttcg
     4261 ccaggctcaa ggcgcgcatg cccgacggcg aggatctcgt cgtgacccat ggcgatgcct
     4321 gcttgccgaa tatcatggtg gaaaatggcc gcttttctgg attcatcgac tgtggccggc
     4381 tgggtgtggc ggaccgctat caggacatag cgttggctac ccgtgatatt gctgaagagc
     4441 ttggcggcga atgggctgac cgcttcctcg tgctttacgg tatcgccgct cccgattcgc
     4501 agcgcatcgc cttctatcgc cttcttgacg agttcttctg agcgggactc tggggttcga
     4561 aatgaccgac caagcgacgc ccaacctgcc atcacgagat ttcgattcca ccgccgcctt
     4621 ctatgaaagg ttgggcttcg gaatcgtttt ccgggacgcc ggctggatga tcctccagcg
     4681 cggggatctc atgctggagt tcttcgccca ccccaacttg tttattgcag cttataatgg
     4741 ttacaaataa agcaatagca tcacaaattt cacaaataaa gcattttttt cactgcattc
     4801 tagttgtggt ttgtccaaac tcatcaatgt atcttatcat gtctgtatac cgtcgacctc
     4861 tagctagagc ttggcgtaat catggtcata gctgtttcct gtgtgaaatt gttatccgct
     4921 cacaattcca cacaacatac gagccggaag cataaagtgt aaagcctggg gtgcctaatg
     4981 agtgagctaa ctcacattaa ttgcgttgcg ctcactgccc gctttccagt cgggaaacct
     5041 gtcgtgccag ctgcattaat gaatcggcca acgcgcgggg agaggcggtt tgcgtattgg
     5101 gcgctcttcc gcttcctcgc tcactgactc gctgcgctcg gtcgttcggc tgcggcgagc
     5161 ggtatcagct cactcaaagg cggtaatacg gttatccaca gaatcagggg ataacgcagg
     5221 aaagaacatg tgagcaaaag gccagcaaaa ggccaggaac cgtaaaaagg ccgcgttgct
     5281 ggcgtttttc cataggctcc gcccccctga cgagcatcac aaaaatcgac gctcaagtca
     5341 gaggtggcga aacccgacag gactataaag ataccaggcg tttccccctg gaagctccct
     5401 cgtgcgctct cctgttccga ccctgccgct taccggatac ctgtccgcct ttctcccttc
     5461 gggaagcgtg gcgctttctc aatgctcacg ctgtaggtat ctcagttcgg tgtaggtcgt
     5521 tcgctccaag ctgggctgtg tgcacgaacc ccccgttcag cccgaccgct gcgccttatc
     5581 cggtaactat cgtcttgagt ccaacccggt aagacacgac ttatcgccac tggcagcagc
     5641 cactggtaac aggattagca gagcgaggta tgtaggcggt gctacagagt tcttgaagtg
     5701 gtggcctaac tacggctaca ctagaaggac agtatttggt atctgcgctc tgctgaagcc
     5761 agttaccttc ggaaaaagag ttggtagctc ttgatccggc aaacaaacca ccgctggtag
     5821 cggtggtttt tttgtttgca agcagcagat tacgcgcaga aaaaaaggat ctcaagaaga
     5881 tcctttgatc ttttctacgg ggtctgacgc tcagtggaac gaaaactcac gttaagggat
     5941 tttggtcatg agattatcaa aaaggatctt cacctagatc cttttaaatt aaaaatgaag
     6001 ttttaaatca atctaaagta tatatgagta aacttggtct gacagttacc aatgcttaat
     6061 cagtgaggca cctatctcag cgatctgtct atttcgttca tccatagttg cctgactccc
     6121 cgtcgtgtag ataactacga tacgggaggg cttaccatct ggccccagtg ctgcaatgat
     6181 accgcgagac ccacgctcac cggctccaga tttatcagca ataaaccagc cagccggaag
     6241 ggccgagcgc agaagtggtc ctgcaacttt atccgcctcc atccagtcta ttaattgttg
     6301 ccgggaagct agagtaagta gttcgccagt taatagtttg cgcaacgttg ttgccattgc
     6361 tacaggcatc gtggtgtcac gctcgtcgtt tggtatggct tcattcagct ccggttccca
     6421 acgatcaagg cgagttacat gatcccccat gttgtgcaaa aaagcggtta gctccttcgg
     6481 tcctccgatc gttgtcagaa gtaagttggc cgcagtgtta tcactcatgg ttatggcagc
     6541 actgcataat tctcttactg tcatgccatc cgtaagatgc ttttctgtga ctggtgagta
     6601 ctcaaccaag tcattctgag aatagtgtat gcggcgaccg agttgctctt gcccggcgtc
     6661 aatacgggat aataccgcgc cacatagcag aactttaaaa gtgctcatca ttggaaaacg
     6721 ttcttcgggg cgaaaactct caaggatctt accgctgttg agatccagtt cgatgtaacc
     6781 cactcgtgca cccaactgat cttcagcatc ttttactttc accagcgttt ctgggtgagc
     6841 aaaaacagga aggcaaaatg ccgcaaaaaa gggaataagg gcgacacgga aatgttgaat
     6901 actcatactc ttcctttttc aatattattg aagcatttat cagggttatt gtctcatgag
     6961 cggatacata tttgaatgta tttagaaaaa taaacaaata ggggttccgc gcacatttcc
     7021 ccgaaaagtg ccacctgacg tc
//
